Addgene plasmid #117395: pTn7xKS-dTomato
Purpose: Tn7 tagging vector pTn7xKS with dTomato expression scaffold
Depositing lab: Karen Guillemin. Depositing organization: University of Oregon. Publication: Modernized Tools for Streamlined Genetic Manipulation and Comparative Study of Wild and Diverse Proteobacterial Lineages. Wiles TJ, Wall ES, Schlomann BH, Hay EA, Parthasarathy R, Guillemin K. MBio. 2018 Oct 9;9(5). pii: mBio.01877-18. doi: 10.1128/mBio.01877-18. PubMed 30301859.
Backbone
  Vector backbone: pUC18
  Modifications to backbone: A gene encoding the Lac repressor (lacIQ allele) and a lac-controlled synthetic operon containing three genes encoding the antibacterial toxins HokB, GhoT, and TisB were inserted into the backbone via blunt-ligation into a blunted NdeI restriction site.
  Vector type: Bacterial Expression, Synthetic Biology
Growth in bacteria
  Bacterial resistance: Ampicillin, 100 μg/mL
  Growth temperature: 37°C
  Growth strain: DH5alpha
  Growth instructions: Also carries a gentamicin selectable marker
  Copy number: High Copy
Gene/Insert
  Gene/Insert name: dTomato
  Species: Synthetic
  Insert size (bp): 985
  Promoter: Ptac
  Cloning method: Restriction Enzyme; 5′ cloning site SpeI (destroyed during cloning); 3′ cloning site SpeI (destroyed during cloning)
  Sequencing primers: 5′ caaagggaatcaggggatct; 3′ gaggggtggaaatggagttt
Terms and licenses: Academic/Nonprofit Terms; Industry Terms: Not Available to Industry
How to cite: pTn7xKS-dTomato was a gift from Karen Guillemin (Addgene plasmid # 117395 ; http://n2t.net/addgene:117395 ; RRID:Addgene_117395)
