[The description below was written by a language model from this plasmid's Addgene catalogue record and pLannotate feature annotations shown in this document.]
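Description:
pTn7xKS-dTomato is a pUC18-derived mini-Tn7 delivery plasmid of about 7.4 kb, built for fluorescently tagging bacteria by chromosomal transposon insertion. It replicates at high copy in E. coli from the pUC/ColE1 origin and is selected with ampicillin through the backbone bla gene. An incP oriT allows it to be mobilised by conjugation into recipient strains. The title of the associated publication points to use in wild and diverse proteobacterial lineages.

The transposable payload lies between the Tn7L and Tn7R ends. It contains a dTomato coding sequence driven by a tac promoter with the phage T7 gene 10 ribosome binding site. No lac operator is annotated next to this promoter. Beside it sits a gentamicin acetyltransferase gene (aacC1) expressed from the class 1 integron Pc promoter, which provides selection for insertion events. The gentamicin marker is flanked by FRT sites, so it could in principle be removed by FLP recombinase. The rrnB T1 and lambda t0 terminators lie inside the Tn7R end. The tables annotate no Tn7 transposase genes, so transposition functions would have to be supplied from another source.

Outside the transposon, the backbone carries a kill-switch module inserted at a blunted NdeI site. It consists of lacI under the lacIq promoter and a tac promoter/lac operator-controlled synthetic operon encoding the membrane-damaging toxins HokB, GhoT and TisB. Relieving Lac repression, for example with IPTG, should therefore kill cells that still hold the plasmid backbone. This plausibly serves as counterselection against donor cells or plasmid retention, although the record does not describe the procedure. The depositor and sequencing-derived records differ by only a few bases and share the same annotated layout.
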