Features (pLannotate 1.2.2; 33 found; start..end, strand, type, name):
    230..338     +  oriT           oriT: incP origin of transfer
    410..464     +  CDS            lacI (fragment): lac repressor; lacI; The lac repressor binds to the lac operator to inhibit transcription in E. coli. This inhibition can be relieved by adding lactose or isopropyl-β-D-thiogalactopyranoside (IPTG).
    497..662     +  mobile_element Tn7L: mini-Tn7 element (left end of the Tn7 transposon) Tn7
    707..735     -  misc_feature   MCS (fragment): pBluescript multiple cloning site
    780..894     -  CDS            GFPuv (fragment): GFP variant optimized for excitation by UV light
    928..1629    -  CDS            dTomato: dTomato is a basic (constitutively fluorescent) orange fluorescent protein published in 2004, derived from Discosoma sp.. It is reported to be a somewhat slowly-maturing dimer with low acid sensitivity.
   1637..1659    -  RBS            RBS: efficient ribosome binding site from bacteriophage T7 gene 10 (Olins and Rangwala, 1989)
   1683..1711    -  promoter       tac promoter: strong E. coli promoter; hybrid between the trp and lac UV5 promoters
   1760..1807    -  protein_bind   FRT: FLP-mediated recombination occurs in the 8-bp core sequence TCTAGAAA (Turan and Bode, 2011). FLP recombinase from the Saccharomyces cerevisiae 2μ plasmid
   1848..1876    +  promoter       Pc promoter: intI1 (promoter lies within the coding sequence); class 1 integron promoter
   2065..2598    +  CDS            GmR: gentamycin acetyltransferase; aacC1; confers resistance to gentamycin
   2728..2775    -  protein_bind   FRT: FLP-mediated recombination occurs in the 8-bp core sequence TCTAGAAA (Turan and Bode, 2011). FLP recombinase from the Saccharomyces cerevisiae 2μ plasmid
   2821..2907    -  terminator     rrnB T1 terminator: Escherichia coli rrnB; transcription terminator T1 from the E. coli rrnB gene
   2971..3000    -  CDS            CmR (fragment): chloramphenicol acetyltransferase confers resistance to chloramphenicol
   3010..3104    -  terminator     lambda t0 terminator: transcription terminator from phage lambda
   3125..3149    +  misc_feature   MCS (fragment): pBluescript multiple cloning site
   3153..3351    +  mobile_element Tn7R (fragment): mini-Tn7 element (right end of the Tn7 transposon) Tn7
   3423..3491    +  CDS            lacZα (fragment): LacZα fragment of β-galactosidase; lacZ fragment
   3500..3523    -  promoter       lac UV5 promoter (fragment): E. coli lac promoter with an "up" mutation
   3538..3559    -  protein_bind   CAP binding site: CAP binding activates transcription in the presence of cAMP. E. coli catabolite activator protein
   3572..4654    -  CDS            lacI: lac repressor; lacI; The lac repressor binds to the lac operator to inhibit transcription in E. coli. This inhibition can be relieved by adding lactose or isopropyl-β-D-thiogalactopyranoside (IPTG).
   4655..4727    -  promoter       lacIq promoter (fragment): lacI (mutant); In the lacIq allele, a single base change in the promoter boosts expression of the lacI gene about 10-fold.
   4730..4782    -  misc_feature   bom (fragment): basis of mobility region from pBR322
   4793..4821    +  promoter       tac promoter: strong E. coli promoter; hybrid between the trp and lac UV5 promoters
   4829..4845    +  protein_bind   lac operator: The lac repressor binds to the lac operator to inhibit transcription in E. coli. This inhibition can be relieved by adding lactose or isopropyl-β-D-thiogalactopyranoside (IPTG). lac repressor encoded by lacI
   4875..5021    +  CDS            hokB: HOKB_ECOLI - Also known as ydcB. Experimental evidence at protein level: Swiss-Prot protein existence level 1. Toxic component of a type I toxin-antitoxin (TA) system (Probable). When overexpressed kills cells within minutes; causes collapse of the transmembrane potential and arrest of respiration (PubMed:10361310). Expression leads to membrane depolarization; when protein levels are high enough depolarization probably leads to lowered metabolic activity which in turn induces some cells to enter the persistent state in which they transiently survive antibiotic exposure. Its toxic effect is pro
   5062..5232    +  CDS            ghoT: GHOT_ECOLI - Also known as yjdO. Experimental evidence at protein level: Swiss-Prot protein existence level 1. Toxic component of a type V toxin-antitoxin (TA) system. Causes membrane damage when induced by MqsR, slowing cell growth and increasing the formation of dormant persister cells; involved with GhoS, its antitoxin, in reducing cell growth during antibacterial stress (PubMed:24373067). Overexpression causes cell lysis, forming ghost cells; both effects are neutralized by expression of GhoS. Overexpression in the presence of ampicillin increases persister cell formation (persister cells
   5259..5345    +  CDS            tisB: TISB_ECOLI - Also known as ysdB. Experimental evidence at protein level: Swiss-Prot protein existence level 1. Toxic component of a type I toxin-antitoxin (TA) system (PubMed:18761622) (Probable). Overexpression causes cessation of growth, induces stress-response, a number of membrane protein genes, and leads to cell death (PubMed:15620655, PubMed:18761622, PubMed:18710431). Inhibits ATP synthesis, ATP levels drop drastically quickly after induction (PubMed:18761622, PubMed:24513967). Part of the programmed response to DNA damage; damage leads to increased accumulation of the protein which slo
   5401..5450    -  misc_feature   bom (fragment): basis of mobility region from pBR322
   5552..5587    -  CDS            rop (fragment): Rop protein, which maintains plasmids at low copy number; rop
   5682..5786    +  promoter       AmpR promoter: bla
   5787..6647    +  CDS            AmpR: β-lactamase; bla; confers resistance to ampicillin, carbenicillin, and related antibiotics
   6818..7406    +  rep_origin     ori: high-copy-number ColE1/pMB1/pBR322/pUC origin of replication
>Addgene plasmid #117395 | pTn7xKS-dTomato | depositor full sequence | sequence record 221656 | pTn7xKS-dTomato sequence 7408 bps
CGCCAGCAACGCGGCCTTTTTACGGTTCCTGGCCTTTTGCTGGCCTTTTGCTCACATGTTCTTTCCTGCG
TTATCAGGGGATTCCTTAAGGTATACTTTCCGCTGCATAACCCTGCTTCGGGGTCATTATAGCGATTTTT
TCGGTATATCCATCCTTTTTCGCACGATATACAGGATTTTGCCAAAGGGTTCGTGTAGACTTTCCTTGGT
GTATCCAACGGCGTCAGCCGGGCAGGATAGGTGAAGTAGGCCCACCCGCGAGCGGGTGTTCCTTCTTCAC
TGTCCCTTATTCGCACCTGGCGGTGCTCAACGGGAATCCTGCTCTGCGAGGCTGGCCGATAAGCTCTGAT
ACCGCTCGCCGCAGCCGAACGACCGAGCGCAGCGGGTCAGTGAGCGAGGAAGCGGAAGAGCGCCCAATAC
GCAAACCGCCTCTCCCCGCGCGTTGGCCGATTCATTAATGCAGCGCCCAAACATAACAGGAAGAAAAATG
CCCCGCTGTGGGCGGACAAAATAGTTGGGAACTGGGAGGGGTGGAAATGGAGTTTTTAAGGATTATTTAG
GGAAGAGTGACAAAATAGATGGGAACTGGGTGTAGCGTCGTAAGCTAATACGAAAATTAAAAATGACAAA
ATAGTTTGGAACTAGATTTCACTTATCTGGTTGGCCTGCAAGGCCTTCGCGAGGTACCGGGCCCAAGCTT
CTCGAGGAATTCCTGCAGCCCGGGGGATCCACTAGCTAGGCCGAGAAAAAAAAGCCCGCTCATTAGGCGG
GCTAGCTCATTATTTGTAGAGCTCATCCATGCCATGTGTAATCCCAGCAGCAGTTACAAACTCAAGAAGG
ACCATGTGGTCACGCTTTTCGTTGGGATCTTTCGAAAGGGCAGATTGTGTCGACCAGCTATCGATCCATG
GGGCCCGCGGCCGCTTACTTGTACAGCTCGTCCATGCCGTACAGGAACAGGTGGTGGCGGCCCTCGGAGC
GCTCGTACTGTTCCACGATGGTGTAGTCCTCGTTGTGGGAGGTGATGTCCAGCTTGGTGTCCACGTAGTA
GTAGCCGGGCAGTTGCACGGGCTTCTTGGCCATGTAGATGGTCTTGAACTCCACCAGGTAGTGGCCGCCG
TCCTTCAGCTTCAGGGCCTGGTGGATCTCGCCCTTCAGCACGCCGTCGCGGGGGTACAGGCGCTCGGTGG
AGGCCTCCCAGCCCATGGTCTTCTTCTGCATTACGGGGCCGTCGGGGGGGAAGTTGGTGCCGCGCATCTT
CACCTTGTAGATCAGCGTGCCGTCCTGCAGGGAGGAGTCCTGGGTCACGGTCACCAGACCGCCGTCCTCG
AAGTTCATCACGCGCTCCCACTTGAAGCCCTCGGGGAAGGACAGCTTCTTGTAATCGGGGATGTCGGCGG
GGTGCTTCACGTACGCCTTGGAGCCGTACATGAACTGGGGGGACAGGATGTCCCAGGCGAAGGGCAGGGG
GCCGCCCTTGGTCACCTTCAGCTTGGCGGTCTGGGTGCCCTCGTAGGGGCGGCCCTCGCCCTCGCCCTCG
ATCTCGAACTCGTGGCCGTTCATGGAGCCCTCCATGCGCACCTTGAAGCGCATGAACTCTTTGATGACCT
CCTCGCCCTTGCTCACCATATGTATATCTCCTTCTTAAAGTTAAACAAAATTATTTCTAGGGATCCTCCA
CACATTATACGAGCCGATGATTAATTGTCAAGAATTCTAGTGAGCTCATGCATGATCGAATTAGCTTCAA
AAGCGCTCTGAAGTTCCTATACTTTCTAGAGAATAGGAACTTCGGAATAGGAACTTCAAGATCCCCTGAT
TCCCTTTGTCAACAGCAATGGATCGAATTGACATAAGCCTGTTCGGTTCGTAAACTGTAATGCAAGTAGC
GTATGCGCTCACGCAACTGGTCCAGAACCTTGACCGAACGCAGCGGTGGTAACGGCGCAGTGGCGGTTTT
CATGGCTTGTTATGACTGTTTTTTTGTACAGTCTATGCCTCGGGCATCCAAGCAGCAAGCGCGTTACGCC
GTGGGTCGATGTTTGATGTTATGGAGCAGCAACGATGTTACGCAGCAGCAACGATGTTACGCAGCAGGGC
AGTCGCCCTAAAACAAAGTTAGGTGGCTCAAGTATGGGCATCATTCGCACATGTAGGCTCGGCCCTGACC
AAGTCAAATCCATGCGGGCTGCTCTTGATCTTTTCGGTCGTGAGTTCGGAGACGTAGCCACCTACTCCCA
ACATCAGCCGGACTCCGATTACCTCGGGAACTTGCTCCGTAGTAAGACATTCATCGCGCTTGCTGCCTTC
GACCAAGAAGCGGTTGTTGGCGCTCTCGCGGCTTACGTTCTGCCCAGGTTTGAGCAGCCGCGTAGTGAGA
TCTATATCTATGATCTCGCAGTCTCCGGCGAGCACCGGAGGCAGGGCATTGCCACCGCGCTCATCAATCT
CCTCAAGCATGAGGCCAACGCGCTTGGTGCTTATGTGATCTACGTGCAAGCAGATTACGGTGACGATCCC
GCAGTGGCTCTCTATACAAAGTTGGGCATACGGGAAGAAGTGATGCACTTTGATATCGACCCAAGTACCG
CCACCTAACAATTCGTTCAAGCCGAGATCGGCTTCCCGGCCGCGGAGTTGTTCGGTAAATTGTCACAACG
CCGCGGCCAATTCGATCTAGAATTCCATTGAGTAAGTTTTTAAGCACATCAGCTTCAAAAGCGCTCTGAA
GTTCCTATACTTTCTAGAGAATAGGAACTTCGGAATAGGAACTTCAAGATCCCCAATTCGATCGTCCGGG
CCGCAAGCTCCTAGCGGCGGATTTGTCCTACTCAGGAGAGCGTTCACCGACAAACAACAGATAAAACGAA
AGGCCCAGTCTTTCGACTGAGCCTTTCGTTTTATTTGATGCCTCAAGCTAGAGAGTCATTACCCCAGGCG
TTTAAGGGCACCAATAACTGCCTTAAAAAAATTACGCCCCGCCCTGCCACTCATCGCAGTCTAGCTTGGA
TTCTCACCAATAAAAAACGCCCGGCGGCAACCGAGCGTTCTGAACAAATCCAGATGGAGTTCTGAGGTCA
TTACTGGATCTATCAACAGGAGTCCAAGCTCAGCTAATTAAGCTAGCTTATCGATACCGTCGACCTCGAA
CCCCACGCCCCTCTTTAATACGACGGGCAATTTGCACTTCAGAAAATGAAGAGTTTGCTTTAGCCATAAC
AAAAGTCCAGTATGCTTTTTCACAGCATAACTGGACTGATTTCAGTTTACAACTATTCTGTCTAGTTTAA
GACTTTATTGTCATAGTTTAGATCTATTTTGTTCAGTTTAAGACTTTATTGTCCGCCCACACCCGCTTAC
GCAGGGCATCCATTTATTACTCAACCGTAACCGATTTTGCCAGGTTACGCGGCTGGTCCTCTAGCTGGCG
TAATAGCGAAGAGGCCCGCACCGATCGCCCTTCCCAACAGTTGCGCAGCCTGAATGGCGAATGGCGATCC
GAGCCGGAAGCATAAAGTGTAAAGCCTGGGGTGCCTAATGAGTGAGCTAACTCACATTAATTGCGTTGCG
CTCACTGCCCGCTTTCCAGTCGGGAAACCTGTCGTGCCAGCTGCATTAATGAATCGGCCAACGCGCGGGG
AGAGGCGGTTTGCGTATTGGGCGCCAGGGTGGTTTTTCTTTTCACCAGTGAGACGGGCAACAGCTGATTG
CCCTTCACCGCCTGGCCCTGAGAGAGTTGCAGCAAGCGGTCCACGCTGGTTTGCCCCAGCAGGCGAAAAT
CCTGTTTGATGGTGGTTAACGGCGGGATATAACATGAGCTGTCTTCGGTATCGTCGTATCCCACTATCGA
GATATCCGCACCAACGCGCAGCCCGGACTCGGTAATGGCGCGCATTGCGCCCAGCGCCATCTGATCGTTG
GCAACCAGCATCGCAGTGGGAACGATGCCCTCATTCAGCATTTGCATGGTTTGTTGAAAACCGGACATGG
CACTCCAGTCGCCTTCCCGTTCCGCTATCGGCTGAATTTGATTGCGAGTGAGATATTTATGCCAGCCAGC
CAGACGCAGACGCGCCGAGACAGAACTTAATGGGCCCGCTAACAGCGCGATTTGCTGGTGACCCAATGCG
ACCAGATGCTCCACGCCCAGTCGCGTACCGTCTTCATGGGAGAAAATAATACTGTTGATGGGTGTCTGGT
CAGAGACATCAAGAAATAACGCCGGAACATTAGTGCAGGCAGCTTCCACAGCAATGGCATCCTGGTCATC
CAGCGGATAGTTAATGATCAGCCCACTGACGCGTTGCGCGAGAAGATTGTGCACCGCCGCTTTACAGGCT
TCGACGCCGCTTCGTTCTACCATCGACACCACCACGCTGGCACCCAGTTGATCGGCGCGAGATTTAATCG
CCGCGACAATTTGCGACGGCGCGTGCAGGGCCAGACTGGAGGTGGCAACGCCAATCAGCAACGACTGTTT
GCCCGCCAGTTGTTGTGCCACGCGGTTGGGAATGTAATTCAGCTCCGCCATCGCCGCTTCCACTTTTTCT
CGCGTTTTCGCAGAAACGTGGCTGGCCTGGTTCACCACGCGAGAAACGGTCTGATAAGAGACACCGGCAT
ACTCTGCGACATCGTATAGCGTTACTGGTTTCACATTCACCACCCTGAATTGACTCTCTTCCGGGCGCTA
TCATGCCATACCACGAAAGGTTTTGCACCATTCGATGCGCCTGATGCGGTATTTTCTCCTTACGCATCTG
TGCGGTATTTCACACCGCATATCGAGGAGCTGTTGACAATTAATCATCGGCTCGTATAATGTGTGGAATT
GTGAGCGGATAACAATTTCACACGGCCGGCCAAGGAGAAAGGCTATGAAGCACAACCCTCTGGTGGTGTG
TCTGCTCATTATCTGCATTACGATTCTGACATTCACACTCCTGACCCGACAAACGCTCTACGAACTGCGG
TTCCGGGACGGTGATAAGGAGGTTGCTGCGCTCATGGCCTGCACGTCCAGGTAATCGCGAGTCGACAGGA
AGGATAAGAAGAACATAAAAAATGGCACTATTCTCTAAAATATTAATTTTTTATGTGATTGGTGTGAACA
TATCCTTTGTCATTATCTGGTTTATCTCACATGAGAAAACACATATTCGTTTACTTAGTGCATTCCTGGT
CGGAATAACCTGGCCAATGAGTCTGCCTGTGGCATTACTTTTTTCTCTCTTTTAGGTCGACGGCGCCAGG
AGACGCGTATGAACCTGGTGGATATCGCCATTCTTATCCTCAAACTCATTGTTGCAGCACTGCAACTGCT
TGATGCTGTTCTGAAATACCTGAAGTAATACTTAATTAAGGGCAAGCGCGGGGATTTTCCCCGCGCATTT
CCCGGGTCAGTATGGTGCACTCTCAGTACAATCTGCTCTGATGCCGCATAGTTAAGCCAGCCCCGACACC
CGCCAACACCCGCTGACGCGCCCTGACGGGCTTGTCTGCTCCCGGCATCCGCTTACAGACAAGCTGTGAC
CGTCTCCGGGAGCTGCATGTGTCAGAGGTTTTCACCGTCATCACCGAAACGCGCGAGACGAAAGGGCCTC
GTGATACGCCTATTTTTATAGGTTAATGTCATGATAATAATGGTTTCTTAGACGTCAGGTGGCACTTTTC
GGGGAAATGTGCGCGGAACCCCTATTTGTTTATTTTTCTAAATACATTCAAATATGTATCCGCTCATGAG
ACAATAACCCTGATAAATGCTTCAATAATATTGAAAAAGGAAGAGTATGAGTATTCAACATTTCCGTGTC
GCCCTTATTCCCTTTTTTGCGGCATTTTGCCTTCCTGTTTTTGCTCACCCAGAAACGCTGGTGAAAGTAA
AAGATGCTGAAGATCAGTTGGGTGCACGAGTGGGTTACATCGAACTGGATCTCAACAGCGGTAAGATCCT
TGAGAGTTTTCGCCCCGAAGAACGTTTTCCAATGATGAGCACTTTTAAAGTTCTGCTATGTGGCGCGGTA
TTATCCCGTATTGACGCCGGGCAAGAGCAACTCGGTCGCCGCATACACTATTCTCAGAATGACTTGGTTG
AGTACTCACCAGTCACAGAAAAGCATCTTACGGATGGCATGACAGTAAGAGAATTATGCAGTGCTGCCAT
AACCATGAGTGATAACACTGCGGCCAACTTACTTCTGACAACGATCGGAGGACCGAAGGAGCTAACCGCT
TTTTTGCACAACATGGGGGATCATGTAACTCGCCTTGATCGTTGGGAACCGGAGCTGAATGAAGCCATAC
CAAACGACGAGCGTGACACCACGATGCCTGTAGCAATGGCAACAACGTTGCGCAAACTATTAACTGGCGA
ACTACTTACTCTAGCTTCCCGGCAACAATTAATAGACTGGATGGAGGCGGATAAAGTTGCAGGACCACTT
CTGCGCTCGGCCCTTCCGGCTGGCTGGTTTATTGCTGATAAATCTGGAGCCGGTGAGCGTGGGTCTCGCG
GTATCATTGCAGCACTGGGGCCAGATGGTAAGCCCTCCCGTATCGTAGTTATCTACACGACGGGGAGTCA
GGCAACTATGGATGAACGAAATAGACAGATCGCTGAGATAGGTGCCTCACTGATTAAGCATTGGTAACTG
TCAGACCAAGTTTACTCATATATACTTTAGATTGATTTAAAACTTCATTTTTAATTTAAAAGGATCTAGG
TGAAGATCCTTTTTGATAATCTCATGACCAAAATCCCTTAACGTGAGTTTTCGTTCCACTGAGCGTCAGA
CCCCGTAGAAAAGATCAAAGGATCTTCTTGAGATCCTTTTTTTCTGCGCGTAATCTGCTGCTTGCAAACA
AAAAAACCACCGCTACCAGCGGTGGTTTGTTTGCCGGATCAAGAGCTACCAACTCTTTTTCCGAAGGTAA
CTGGCTTCAGCAGAGCGCAGATACCAAATACTGTCCTTCTAGTGTAGCCGTAGTTAGGCCACCACTTCAA
GAACTCTGTAGCACCGCCTACATACCTCGCTCTGCTAATCCTGTTACCAGTGGCTGCTGCCAGTGGCGAT
AAGTCGTGTCTTACCGGGTTGGACTCAAGACGATAGTTACCGGATAAGGCGCAGCGGTCGGGCTGAACGG
GGGGTTCGTGCACACAGCCCAGCTTGGAGCGAACGACCTACACCGAACTGAGATACCTACAGCGTGAGCT
ATGAGAAAGCGCCACGCTTCCCGAAGGGAGAAAGGCGGACAGGTATCCGGTAAGCGGCAGGGTCGGAACA
GGAGAGCGCACGAGGGAGCTTCCAGGGGGAAACGCCTGGTATCTTTATAGTCCTGTCGGGTTTCGCCACC
TCTGACTCGAGCGTCGATTTTTGTGATGCTCGTCAGGGGGGCGGAGCCTATGGAAAAA
