Features (pLannotate 1.2.2; 33 found; start..end, strand, type, name):
    230..338     +  oriT           oriT: incP origin of transfer
    410..464     +  CDS            lacI (fragment): lac repressor; lacI; The lac repressor binds to the lac operator to inhibit transcription in E. coli. This inhibition can be relieved by adding lactose or isopropyl-β-D-thiogalactopyranoside (IPTG).
    497..662     +  mobile_element Tn7L: mini-Tn7 element (left end of the Tn7 transposon) Tn7
    707..732     -  misc_feature   MCS (fragment): pBluescript multiple cloning site
    777..891     -  CDS            GFPuv (fragment): GFP variant optimized for excitation by UV light
    925..1626    -  CDS            dTomato: dTomato is a basic (constitutively fluorescent) orange fluorescent protein published in 2004, derived from Discosoma sp.. It is reported to be a somewhat slowly-maturing dimer with low acid sensitivity.
   1634..1656    -  RBS            RBS: efficient ribosome binding site from bacteriophage T7 gene 10 (Olins and Rangwala, 1989)
   1680..1708    -  promoter       tac promoter: strong E. coli promoter; hybrid between the trp and lac UV5 promoters
   1756..1803    -  protein_bind   FRT: FLP-mediated recombination occurs in the 8-bp core sequence TCTAGAAA (Turan and Bode, 2011). FLP recombinase from the Saccharomyces cerevisiae 2μ plasmid
   1844..1872    +  promoter       Pc promoter: intI1 (promoter lies within the coding sequence); class 1 integron promoter
   2061..2594    +  CDS            GmR: gentamycin acetyltransferase; aacC1; confers resistance to gentamycin
   2724..2757    -  protein_bind   FRT (minimal): supports FLP-mediated excision but not integration (Turan and Bode, 2011) FLP recombinase from the Saccharomyces cerevisiae 2μ plasmid
   2817..2903    -  terminator     rrnB T1 terminator: Escherichia coli rrnB; transcription terminator T1 from the E. coli rrnB gene
   2967..2996    -  CDS            CmR (fragment): chloramphenicol acetyltransferase confers resistance to chloramphenicol
   3006..3100    -  terminator     lambda t0 terminator: transcription terminator from phage lambda
   3121..3145    +  misc_feature   MCS (fragment): pBluescript multiple cloning site
   3149..3347    +  mobile_element Tn7R (fragment): mini-Tn7 element (right end of the Tn7 transposon) Tn7
   3419..3487    +  CDS            lacZα (fragment): LacZα fragment of β-galactosidase; lacZ fragment
   3496..3519    -  promoter       lac UV5 promoter (fragment): E. coli lac promoter with an "up" mutation
   3534..3555    -  protein_bind   CAP binding site: CAP binding activates transcription in the presence of cAMP. E. coli catabolite activator protein
   3568..4650    -  CDS            lacI: lac repressor; lacI; The lac repressor binds to the lac operator to inhibit transcription in E. coli. This inhibition can be relieved by adding lactose or isopropyl-β-D-thiogalactopyranoside (IPTG).
   4651..4723    -  promoter       lacIq promoter (fragment): lacI (mutant); In the lacIq allele, a single base change in the promoter boosts expression of the lacI gene about 10-fold.
   4726..4778    -  misc_feature   bom (fragment): basis of mobility region from pBR322
   4789..4817    +  promoter       tac promoter: strong E. coli promoter; hybrid between the trp and lac UV5 promoters
   4825..4841    +  protein_bind   lac operator: The lac repressor binds to the lac operator to inhibit transcription in E. coli. This inhibition can be relieved by adding lactose or isopropyl-β-D-thiogalactopyranoside (IPTG). lac repressor encoded by lacI
   4871..5017    +  CDS            hokB: HOKB_ECOLI - Also known as ydcB. Experimental evidence at protein level: Swiss-Prot protein existence level 1. Toxic component of a type I toxin-antitoxin (TA) system (Probable). When overexpressed kills cells within minutes; causes collapse of the transmembrane potential and arrest of respiration (PubMed:10361310). Expression leads to membrane depolarization; when protein levels are high enough depolarization probably leads to lowered metabolic activity which in turn induces some cells to enter the persistent state in which they transiently survive antibiotic exposure. Its toxic effect is pro
   5058..5228    +  CDS            ghoT: GHOT_ECOLI - Also known as yjdO. Experimental evidence at protein level: Swiss-Prot protein existence level 1. Toxic component of a type V toxin-antitoxin (TA) system. Causes membrane damage when induced by MqsR, slowing cell growth and increasing the formation of dormant persister cells; involved with GhoS, its antitoxin, in reducing cell growth during antibacterial stress (PubMed:24373067). Overexpression causes cell lysis, forming ghost cells; both effects are neutralized by expression of GhoS. Overexpression in the presence of ampicillin increases persister cell formation (persister cells
   5255..5341    +  CDS            tisB: TISB_ECOLI - Also known as ysdB. Experimental evidence at protein level: Swiss-Prot protein existence level 1. Toxic component of a type I toxin-antitoxin (TA) system (PubMed:18761622) (Probable). Overexpression causes cessation of growth, induces stress-response, a number of membrane protein genes, and leads to cell death (PubMed:15620655, PubMed:18761622, PubMed:18710431). Inhibits ATP synthesis, ATP levels drop drastically quickly after induction (PubMed:18761622, PubMed:24513967). Part of the programmed response to DNA damage; damage leads to increased accumulation of the protein which slo
   5397..5445    -  misc_feature   bom (fragment): basis of mobility region from pBR322
   5547..5582    -  CDS            rop (fragment): Rop protein, which maintains plasmids at low copy number; rop
   5677..5781    +  promoter       AmpR promoter: bla
   5782..6642    +  CDS            AmpR: β-lactamase; bla; confers resistance to ampicillin, carbenicillin, and related antibiotics
   6813..7401    +  rep_origin     ori: high-copy-number ColE1/pMB1/pBR322/pUC origin of replication
>Addgene plasmid #117395 | pTn7xKS-dTomato | addgene full sequence | sequence record 228632 | Addgene NGS Result
CGCCAGCAACGCGGCCTTTTTACGGTTCCTGGCCTTTTGCTGGCCTTTTGCTCACATGTTCTTTCCTGCG
TTATCAGGGGATTCCTTAAGGTATACTTTCCGCTGCATAACCCTGCTTCGGGGTCATTATAGCGATTTTT
TCGGTATATCCATCCTTTTTCGCACGATATACAGGATTTTGCCAAAGGGTTCGTGTAGACTTTCCTTGGT
GTATCCAACGGCGTCAGCCGGGCAGGATAGGTGAAGTAGGCCCACCCGCGAGCGGGTGTTCCTTCTTCAC
TGTCCCTTATTCGCACCTGGCGGTGCTCAACGGGAATCCTGCTCTGCGAGGCTGGCCGATAAGCTCTGAT
ACCGCTCGCCGCAGCCGAACGACCGAGCGCAGCGGGTCAGTGAGCGAGGAAGCGGAAGAGCGCCCAATAC
GCAAACCGCCTCTCCCCGCGCGTTGGCCGATTCATTAATGCAGCGCCCAAACATAACAGGAAGAAAAATG
CCCCGCTGTGGGCGGACAAAATAGTTGGGAACTGGGAGGGGTGGAAATGGAGTTTTTAAGGATTATTTAG
GGAAGAGTGACAAAATAGATGGGAACTGGGTGTAGCGTCGTAAGCTAATACGAAAATTAAAAATGACAAA
ATAGTTTGGAACTAGATTTCACTTATCTGGTTGGCCTGCAAGGCCTTCGCGAGGTACCGGGCCCAAGCTT
CTCGAGGAATTCCTGCAGCCCGGGGGATCCACCTAGGCCGAGAAAAAAAAGCCCGCTCATTAGGCGGGCT
AGCTCATTATTTGTAGAGCTCATCCATGCCATGTGTAATCCCAGCAGCAGTTACAAACTCAAGAAGGACC
ATGTGGTCACGCTTTTCGTTGGGATCTTTCGAAAGGGCAGATTGTGTCGACCAGCTATCGATCCATGGGG
CCCGCGGCCGCTTACTTGTACAGCTCGTCCATGCCGTACAGGAACAGGTGGTGGCGGCCCTCGGAGCGCT
CGTACTGTTCCACGATGGTGTAGTCCTCGTTGTGGGAGGTGATGTCCAGCTTGGTGTCCACGTAGTAGTA
GCCGGGCAGTTGCACGGGCTTCTTGGCCATGTAGATGGTCTTGAACTCCACCAGGTAGTGGCCGCCGTCC
TTCAGCTTCAGGGCCTGGTGGATCTCGCCCTTCAGCACGCCGTCGCGGGGGTACAGGCGCTCGGTGGAGG
CCTCCCAGCCCATGGTCTTCTTCTGCATTACGGGGCCGTCGGGGGGGAAGTTGGTGCCGCGCATCTTCAC
CTTGTAGATCAGCGTGCCGTCCTGCAGGGAGGAGTCCTGGGTCACGGTCACCAGACCGCCGTCCTCGAAG
TTCATCACGCGCTCCCACTTGAAGCCCTCGGGGAAGGACAGCTTCTTGTAATCGGGGATGTCGGCGGGGT
GCTTCACGTACGCCTTGGAGCCGTACATGAACTGGGGGGACAGGATGTCCCAGGCGAAGGGCAGGGGGCC
GCCCTTGGTCACCTTCAGCTTGGCGGTCTGGGTGCCCTCGTAGGGGCGGCCCTCGCCCTCGCCCTCGATC
TCGAACTCGTGGCCGTTCATGGAGCCCTCCATGCGCACCTTGAAGCGCATGAACTCTTTGATGACCTCCT
CGCCCTTGCTCACCATATGTATATCTCCTTCTTAAAGTTAAACAAAATTATTTCTAGGGATCCTCCACAC
ATTATACGAGCCGATGATTAATTGTCAAGAATTTAGTGAGCTCATGCATGATCGAATTAGCTTCAAAAGC
GCTCTGAAGTTCCTATACTTTCTAGAGAATAGGAACTTCGGAATAGGAACTTCAAGATCCCCTGATTCCC
TTTGTCAACAGCAATGGATCGAATTGACATAAGCCTGTTCGGTTCGTAAACTGTAATGCAAGTAGCGTAT
GCGCTCACGCAACTGGTCCAGAACCTTGACCGAACGCAGCGGTGGTAACGGCGCAGTGGCGGTTTTCATG
GCTTGTTATGACTGTTTTTTTGTACAGTCTATGCCTCGGGCATCCAAGCAGCAAGCGCGTTACGCCGTGG
GTCGATGTTTGATGTTATGGAGCAGCAACGATGTTACGCAGCAGCAACGATGTTACGCAGCAGGGCAGTC
GCCCTAAAACAAAGTTAGGTGGCTCAAGTATGGGCATCATTCGCACATGTAGGCTCGGCCCTGACCAAGT
CAAATCCATGCGGGCTGCTCTTGATCTTTTCGGTCGTGAGTTCGGAGACGTAGCCACCTACTCCCAACAT
CAGCCGGACTCCGATTACCTCGGGAACTTGCTCCGTAGTAAGACATTCATCGCGCTTGCTGCCTTCGACC
AAGAAGCGGTTGTTGGCGCTCTCGCGGCTTACGTTCTGCCCAAGTTTGAGCAGCCGCGTAGTGAGATCTA
TATCTATGATCTCGCAGTCTCCGGCGAGCACCGGAGGCAGGGCATTGCCACCGCGCTCATCAATCTCCTC
AAGCATGAGGCCAACGCGCTTGGTGCTTATGTGATCTACGTGCAAGCAGATTACGGTGACGATCCCGCAG
TGGCTCTCTATACAAAGTTGGGCATACGGGAAGAAGTGATGCACTTTGATATCGACCCAAGTACCGCCAC
CTAACAATTCGTTCAAGCCGAGATCGGCTTCCCGGCCGCGGAGTTGTTCGGTAAATTGTCACAACGCCGC
GGCCAATTCGATCTAGAATTCCATTGAGTAAGTTTTTAAGCACATCAGCTTCAAAAGCGCTCTGAAGTTC
CTATACTTTCTAGAGAATAGGAACTTCGGAATAGGTACTTCAAGATCCCCAATTCGATCGTCCGGGCCGC
AAGCTCCTAGCGGCGGATTTGTCCTACTCAGGAGAGCGTTCACCGACAAACAACAGATAAAACGAAAGGC
CCAGTCTTTCGACTGAGCCTTTCGTTTTATTTGATGCCTCAAGCTAGAGAGTCATTACCCCAGGCGTTTA
AGGGCACCAATAACTGCCTTAAAAAAATTACGCCCCGCCCTGCCACTCATCGCAGTCTAGCTTGGATTCT
CACCAATAAAAAACGCCCGGCGGCAACCGAGCGTTCTGAACAAATCCAGATGGAGTTCTGAGGTCATTAC
TGGATCTATCAACAGGAGTCCAAGCTCAGCTAATTAAGCTAGCTTATCGATACCGTCGACCTCGAACCCC
ACGCCCCTCTTTAATACGACGGGCAATTTGCACTTCAGAAAATGAAGAGTTTGCTTTAGCCATAACAAAA
GTCCAGTATGCTTTTTCACAGCATAACTGGACTGATTTCAGTTTACAACTATTCTGTCTAGTTTAAGACT
TTATTGTCATAGTTTAGATCTATTTTGTTCAGTTTAAGACTTTATTGTCCGCCCACACCTGCTTACGCAG
GGCATCCATTTATTACTCAACCGTAACCGATTTTGCCAGGTTACGCGGCTGGTCCTCTAGCTGGCGTAAT
AGCGAAGAGGCCCGCACCGATCGCCCTTCCCAACAGTTGCGCAGCCTGAATGGCGAATGGCGATCCGAGC
CGGAAGCATAAAGTGTAAAGCCTGGGGTGCCTAATGAGTGAGCTAACTCACATTAATTGCGTTGCGCTCA
CTGCCCGCTTTCCAGTCGGGAAACCTGTCGTGCCAGCTGCATTAATGAATCGGCCAACGCGCGGGGAGAG
GCGGTTTGCGTATTGGGCGCCAGGGTGGTTTTTCTTTTCACCAGTGAGACGGGCAACAGCTGATTGCCCT
TCACCGCCTGGCCCTGAGAGAGTTGCAGCAAGCGGTCCACGCTGGTTTGCCCCAGCAGGCGAAAATCCTG
TTTGATGGTGGTTAACGGCGGGATATAACATGAGCTGTCTTCGGTATCGTCGTATCCCACTATCGAGATA
TCCGCACCAACGCGCAGCCCGGACTCGGTAATGGCGCGCATTGCGCCCAGCGCCATCTGATCGTTGGCAA
CCAGCATCGCAGTGGGAACGATGCCCTCATTCAGCATTTGCATGGTTTGTTGAAAACCGGACATGGCACT
CCAGTCGCCTTCCCGTTCCGCTATCGGCTGAATTTGATTGCGAGTGAGATATTTATGCCAGCCAGCCAGA
CGCAGACGCGCCGAGACAGAACTTAATGGGCCCGCTAACAGCGCGATTTGCTGGTGACCCAATGCGACCA
GATGCTCCACGCCCAGTCGCGTACCGTCTTCATGGGAGAAAATAATACTGTTGATGGGTGTCTGGTCAGA
GACATCAAGAAATAACGCCGGAACATTAGTGCAGGCAGCTTCCACAGCAATGGCATCCTGGTCATCCAGC
GGATAGTTAATGATCAGCCCACTGACGCGTTGCGCGAGAAGATTGTGCACCGCCGCTTTACAGGCTTCGA
CGCCGCTTCGTTCTACCATCGACACCACCACGCTGGCACCCAGTTGATCGGCGCGAGATTTAATCGCCGC
GACAATTTGCGACGGCGCGTGCAGGGCCAGACTGGAGGTGGCAACGCCAATCAGCAACGACTGTTTGCCC
GCCAGTTGTTGTGCCACGCGGTTGGGAATGTAATTCAGCTCCGCCATCGCCGCTTCCACTTTTTCTCGCG
TTTTCGCAGAAACGTGGCTGGCCTGGTTCACCACGCGAGAAACGGTCTGATAAGAGACACCGGCATACTC
TGCGACATCGTATAGCGTTACTGGTTTCACATTCACCACCCTGAATTGACTCTCTTCCGGGCGCTATCAT
GCCATACCACGAAAGGTTTTGCACCATTCGATGCGCCTGATGCGGTATTTTCTCCTTACGCATCTGTGCG
GTATTTCACACCGCATATCGAGGAGCTGTTGACAATTAATCATCGGCTCGTATAATGTGTGGAATTGTGA
GCGGATAACAATTTCACACGGCCGGCCAAGGAGAAAGGCTATGAAGCACAACCCTCTGGTGGTGTGTCTG
CTCATTATCTGCATTACGATTCTGACATTCACACTCCTGACCCGACAAACGCTCTACGAACTGCGGTTCC
GGGACGGTGATAAGGAGGTTGCTGCGCTCATGGCCTGCACGTCCAGGTAATCGCGAGTCGACAGGAAGGA
TAAGAAGAACATAAAAAATGGCACTATTCTCTAAAATATTAATTTTTTATGTGATTGGTGTGAACATATC
CTTTGTCATTATCTGGTTTATCTCACATGAGAAAACACATATTCGTTTACTTAGTGCATTCCTGGTCGGA
ATAACCTGGCCAATGAGTCTGCCTGTGGCATTACTTTTTTCTCTCTTTTAGGTCGACGGCGCCAGGAGAC
GCGTATGAACCTGGTGGATATCGCCATTCTTATCCTCAAACTCATTGTTGCAGCACTGCAACTGCTTGAT
GCTGTTCTGAAATACCTGAAGTAATACTTAATTAAGGGCAAGCGCGGGGATTTTCCCCGCGCATTTCCCG
GGTCAGATGGTGCACTCTCAGTACAATCTGCTCTGATGCCGCATAGTTAAGCCAGCCCCGACACCCGCCA
ACACCCGCTGACGCGCCCTGACGGGCTTGTCTGCTCCCGGCATCCGCTTACAGACAAGCTGTGACCGTCT
CCGGGAGCTGCATGTGTCAGAGGTTTTCACCGTCGTCACCGAAACGCGCGAGACGAAAGGGCCTCGTGAT
ACGCCTATTTTTATAGGTTAATGTCATGATAATAATGGTTTCTTAGACGTCAGGTGGCACTTTTCGGGGA
AATGTGCGCGGAACCCCTATTTGTTTATTTTTCTAAATACATTCAAATATGTATCCGCTCATGAGACAAT
AACCCTGATAAATGCTTCAATAATATTGAAAAAGGAAGAGTATGAGTATTCAACATTTCCGTGTCGCCCT
TATTCCCTTTTTTGCGGCATTTTGCCTTCCTGTTTTTGCTCACCCAGAAACGCTGGTGAAAGTAAAAGAT
GCTGAAGATCAGTTGGGTGCACGAGTGGGTTACATCGAACTGGATCTCAACAGCGGTAAGATCCTTGAGA
GTTTTCGCCCCGAAGAACGTTTTCCAATGATGAGCACTTTTAAAGTTCTGCTATGTGGCGCGGTATTATC
CCGTATTGACGCCGGGCAAGAGCAACTCGGTCGCCGCATACACTATTCTCAGAATGACTTGGTTGAGTAC
TCACCAGTCACAGAAAAGCATCTTACGGATGGCATGACAGTAAGAGAATTATGCAGTGCTGCCATAACCA
TGAGTGATAACACTGCGGCCAACTTACTTCTGACAACGATCGGAGGACCGAAGGAGCTAACCGCTTTTTT
GCACAACATGGGGGATCATGTAACTCGCCTTGATCGTTGGGAACCGGAGCTGAATGAAGCCATACCAAAC
GACGAGCGTGACACCACGATGCCTGTAGCAATGGCAACAACGTTGCGCAAACTATTAACTGGCGAACTAC
TTACTCTAGCTTCCCGGCAACAATTAATAGACTGGATGGAGGCGGATAAAGTTGCAGGACCACTTCTGCG
CTCGGCCCTTCCGGCTGGCTGGTTTATTGCTGATAAATCTGGAGCCGGTGAGCGTGGGTCTCGCGGTATC
ATTGCAGCACTGGGGCCAGATGGTAAGCCCTCCCGTATCGTAGTTATCTACACGACGGGGAGTCAGGCAA
CTATGGATGAACGAAATAGACAGATCGCTGAGATAGGTGCCTCACTGATTAAGCATTGGTAACTGTCAGA
CCAAGTTTACTCATATATACTTTAGATTGATTTAAAACTTCATTTTTAATTTAAAAGGATCTAGGTGAAG
ATCCTTTTTGATAATCTCATGACCAAAATCCCTTAACGTGAGTTTTCGTTCCACTGAGCGTCAGACCCCG
TAGAAAAGATCAAAGGATCTTCTTGAGATCCTTTTTTTCTGCGCGTAATCTGCTGCTTGCAAACAAAAAA
ACCACCGCTACCAGCGGTGGTTTGTTTGCCGGATCAAGAGCTACCAACTCTTTTTCCGAAGGTAACTGGC
TTCAGCAGAGCGCAGATACCAAATACTGTTCTTCTAGTGTAGCCGTAGTTAGGCCACCACTTCAAGAACT
CTGTAGCACCGCCTACATACCTCGCTCTGCTAATCCTGTTACCAGTGGCTGCTGCCAGTGGCGATAAGTC
GTGTCTTACCGGGTTGGACTCAAGACGATAGTTACCGGATAAGGCGCAGCGGTCGGGCTGAACGGGGGGT
TCGTGCACACAGCCCAGCTTGGAGCGAACGACCTACACCGAACTGAGATACCTACAGCGTGAGCTATGAG
AAAGCGCCACGCTTCCCGAAGGGAGAAAGGCGGACAGGTATCCGGTAAGCGGCAGGGTCGGAACAGGAGA
GCGCACGAGGGAGCTTCCAGGGGGAAACGCCTGGTATCTTTATAGTCCTGTCGGGTTTCGCCACCTCTGA
CTCGAGCGTCGATTTTTGTGATGCTCGTCAGGGGGGCGGAGCCTATGGAAAAA
